Addgene plasmid #67501: pF CAG luc puro
Purpose: Constitutive expression of firefly luciferase in mammalian cells
Depositing lab: Brett Stringer. Depositing organization: QIMR Berghofer Medical Research Institute. Publication: A reference collection of patient-derived cell line and xenograft models of proneural, classical and mesenchymal glioblastoma. Stringer BW, Day BW, D'Souza RCJ, Jamieson PR, Ensbey KS, Bruce ZC, Lim YC, Goasdoue K, Offenhauser C, Akgul S, Allan S, Robertson T, Lucas P, Tollesson G, Campbell S, Winter C, Do H, Dobrovic A, Inglis PL, Jeffree RL, Johns TG, Boyd AW. Sci Rep. 2019 Mar 20;9(1):4902. doi: 10.1038/s41598-019-41277-z. PubMed 30894629.
Backbone
  Vector backbone: pF MCS puro
  Backbone size w/o insert (bp): 10733
  Total vector size (bp): 12395
  Vector type: Mammalian Expression, Lentiviral, Luciferase
  Selectable markers: Puromycin
Growth in bacteria
  Bacterial resistance: Ampicillin, 100 μg/mL
  Growth temperature: 37°C
  Growth strain: Stbl3
  Growth instructions: LB broth
  Copy number: High Copy
Gene/Insert
  Gene/Insert name: Firefly luciferase (alt name: luc)
  Species: Firefly
  Insert size (bp): 1662
  Promoter: CAG
  Cloning method: Restriction Enzyme; 5′ cloning site BamHI (not destroyed); 3′ cloning site NheI (not destroyed)
  Sequencing primers: 5′ GCAACGTGCTGGTTGTTGTG; 3′ GGGGACTTTCCACACCCTAAC
Terms and licenses: Academic/Nonprofit Terms; Industry Terms: Not Available to Industry
How to cite: pF CAG luc puro was a gift from Brett Stringer (Addgene plasmid # 67501 ; http://n2t.net/addgene:67501 ; RRID:Addgene_67501)
