[The description below was written by a language model from this plasmid's Addgene catalogue record and pLannotate feature annotations shown in this document.]
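Description:
pF CAG luc puro is an HIV-1-based lentiviral transfer plasmid of about 12.4 kb, built on the pF MCS puro backbone, for constitutive expression of firefly luciferase in mammalian cells. In bacteria it replicates from a high-copy ColE1/pUC-type origin and is selected with ampicillin through the bla gene. An f1 origin is also present. Outside the viral region, the backbone carries an SV40/EM7-driven bleomycin/Zeocin resistance cassette with an SV40 polyadenylation signal.

The viral genome is transcribed from a CMV enhancer/promoter fused to a truncated 5' LTR, an arrangement that normally makes production of genomic RNA Tat-independent. This is followed by the Ψ packaging signal with a partial gag sequence, the Rev response element for nuclear export of unspliced RNA, and the cPPT/CTS, which aids transduction. The payload begins with the composite CAG promoter (CMV enhancer, chicken β-actin promoter and a chimeric β-actin/β-globin intron) driving the Photinus pyralis luciferase coding sequence, which was inserted between BamHI and NheI sites. A separate SV40 early promoter then drives puromycin N-acetyltransferase, so transduced cells can be selected with puromycin. A WPRE downstream enhances transcript stability and expression. The cassette ends in a second truncated LTR, preceded by residual nef-derived sequence, and is followed by a bGH polyadenylation signal.

Packaged with helper plasmids supplied in trans, the vector integrates a stable bioluminescent reporter into target cells. The associated publication describes patient-derived glioblastoma cell line and xenograft models, which suggests use in luciferase labelling of such cells, although the record itself states only constitutive luciferase expression as the purpose.
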