Features (pLannotate 1.2.2; 34 found; start..end, strand, type, name):
    159..488     +  promoter       SV40 promoter: SV40 enhancer and early promoter
    536..583     +  promoter       EM7 promoter: synthetic bacterial promoter&nbsp
    607..977     +  CDS            BleoR: antibiotic-binding protein; Sh ble from Streptoalloteichus hindustanus; confers resistance to bleomycin, phleomycin, and Zeocin™
    987..1112    +  CDS            ble (fragment): BLE_KLEPN - Experimental evidence at protein level: Swiss-Prot protein existence level 1. Binding protein with a strong affinity to the bleomycin family of antibiotics. Binds to CL990; an antimitotic-antibiotic compound. From Klebsiella pneumoniae.
   1107..1228    +  polyA_signal   SV40 poly(A) signal: SV40 polyadenylation signal
   1299..1321    -  protein_bind   lac operator (fragment): The lac repressor binds to the lac operator to inhibit transcription in E. coli. This inhibition can be relieved by adding lactose or isopropyl-β-D-thiogalactopyranoside (IPTG). lac repressor encoded by lacI
   1325..1355    -  promoter       lac promoter: promoter for the E. coli lac operon
   1370..1391    -  protein_bind   CAP binding site: CAP binding activates transcription in the presence of cAMP. E. coli catabolite activator protein
   1404..1496    -  CDS            lacI (fragment): lac repressor; lacI; The lac repressor binds to the lac operator to inhibit transcription in E. coli. This inhibition can be relieved by adding lactose or isopropyl-β-D-thiogalactopyranoside (IPTG).
   1679..2267    -  rep_origin     ori: high-copy-number ColE1/pMB1/pBR322/pUC origin of replication
   2438..3298    -  CDS            AmpR: β-lactamase; bla; confers resistance to ampicillin, carbenicillin, and related antibiotics
   3299..3370    -  promoter       AmpR promoter: bla
   3463..3515    -  misc_feature   bom (fragment): basis of mobility region from pBR322
   3670..4049    +  enhancer       CMV enhancer: human cytomegalovirus immediate early enhancer
   4050..4249    +  promoter       CMV promoter: human cytomegalovirus (CMV) immediate early promoter
   4267..4447    +  LTR            5' LTR (truncated): truncated 5' long terminal repeat (LTR) from HIV-1
   4494..4619    +  misc_feature   HIV-1 Ψ: packaging signal of human immunodeficiency virus type 1
   4603..4966    +  CDS            HIV-1 gag (fragment): gag protein from human immunodeficiency virus 1; gag
   5112..5345    +  misc_feature   RRE: The Rev response element (RRE) of HIV-1 allows for Rev-dependent mRNA export from the nucleus to the cytoplasm.
   5723..5823    +  CDS            Rev (fragment): human immunodeficiency virus 1 (HIV-1) Rev protein; rev; enhances nuclear export of unspliced and incompletely spliced viral mRNAs
   5873..5990    +  misc_feature   cPPT/CTS: central polypurine tract and central termination sequence of HIV-1
   6035..6401    +  enhancer       CMV enhancer: human cytomegalovirus immediate early enhancer
   6404..6679    +  promoter       chicken β-actin promoter: No description available
   6680..7688    +  intron         chimeric intron: chimera between introns from chicken β-actin and rabbit β-globin
   7752..9401    +  CDS            LUCI_PHOPY: Experimental evidence at protein level: Swiss-Prot protein existence level 1. Produces green light with a wavelength of 562 nm. From Photinus pyralis (Common eastern firefly) (Lampyris pyralis).
   9457..9786    +  promoter       SV40 promoter: SV40 enhancer and early promoter
   9796..10395   +  CDS            PuroR: puromycin N-acetyltransferase; pac from Streptomyces alboniger; confers resistance to puromycin
  10497..10521   +  misc_feature   MCS (fragment): pBluescript multiple cloning site
  10521..11109   +  misc_feature   WPRE: woodchuck hepatitis virus posttranscriptional regulatory element
  11046..11627   +  CDS            nef (fragment): NEF_HV1H2 - Experimental evidence at protein level: Swiss-Prot protein existence level 1. Extracellular Nef protein targets CD4(+) T-lymphocytes for apoptosis by interacting with CXCR4 surface receptors. From Human immunodeficiency virus type 1 group M subtype B (isolate HXB2) (HIV-1).
  11634..11814   +  LTR            5' LTR (truncated): truncated 5' long terminal repeat (LTR) from HIV-1
  11846..12070   +  polyA_signal   bGH poly(A) signal: bovine growth hormone polyadenylation signal
  12074..12095   +  promoter       SV40 promoter (fragment): SV40 enhancer and early promoter
  12116..145     +  rep_origin     f1 ori (across the origin) (sequence partly withheld): f1 bacteriophage origin of replication; arrow indicates direction of (+) strand synthesis
>Addgene plasmid #67501 | pF CAG luc puro | depositor full sequence | sequence record 120084 | pF CAG luc puro sequence 12396 bps
ACGTTCTTT
[37 nt withheld, positions 10-46]
ACCCTATCTCGGTCTATTCTTTTGATTTATAAGGGATTTTGCCGATTTCGGCCTATTGGTTAAAAAATGA
GCTGATTTAACAAAAATTTAACGCGAATTAATTCTGTGGAATGTGTGTCAGTTAGGGTGTGGAAAGTCCC
CAGGCTCCCCAGCAGGCAGAAGTATGCAAAGCATGCATCTCAATTAGTCAGCAACCAGGTGTGGAAAGTC
CCCAGGCTCCCCAGCAGGCAGAAGTATGCAAAGCATGCATCTCAATTAGTCAGCAACCATAGTCCCGCCC
CTAACTCCGCCCATCCCGCCCCTAACTCCGCCCAGTTCCGCCCATTCTCCGCCCCATGGCTGACTAATTT
TTTTTATTTATGCAGAGGCCGAGGCCGCCTCTGCCTCTGAGCTATTCCAGAAGTAGTGAGGAGGCTTTTT
TGGAGGCCTAGGCTTTTGCAAAAAGCTCCCGGGAGCTTGTATATCCATTTTCGGATCTGATCAGCACGTG
TTGACAATTAATCATCGGCATAGTATATCGGCATAGTATAATACGACAAGGTGAGGAACTAAACCATGGC
CCAAGTTGACCAGTGCCGTTCCGGTGCTCACCGCGCGCGACGTCGCCGGAGCGGTCGAGTTCTGGACCGA
CCGGCTCGGGTTCTCCCGGGACTTCGTGGAGGACGACTTCGCCGGTGGGGTCCGGGACGACGGGACCCTG
TTCATCAGCGGCGGTCCAGGACCAGGTGGTGCCGGACACACCCTGGCCTGGGTGTGGGTGCGCGGCCTGG
ACGAGCTGTACGCCGAGTGGTCGGAGGTCGTGTCCACGAACTTCCGGGACGCCTCCGGGCCGGCCATGAC
CGAGATCGGCGAGCAGCCGTGGGGGCGGGAGTTCGCCCTGCGCGACCCGGCCGGCAACTGCGTGCACTTC
GTGGCCGAGGAGCAGGACTGACACGTGCTACGAGATTTCGATTCCACCGCCGCCTTCTATGAAAGGTTGG
GCTTCGGAATCGTTTTCCGGGACGCCGGCTGGATGATCCTCCAGCGCGGGGATCTCATGCTGGAGTTCTT
CGCCCACCCCAACTTGTTTATTGCAGCTTATAATGGTTACAAATAAAGCAATAGCATCACAAATTTCACA
AATAAAGCATTTTTTTCACTGCATTCTAGTTGTGGTTTGTCCAAACTCATCAATGTATCTTATCATGTCT
GTATACCGTCGACCTCTAGCTAGAGCTTGGCGTAATCATGGTCATAGCTGTTTCCTGTGTGAAATTGTTA
TCCGCTCACAATTCCACACAACATACGAGCCGGAAGCATAAAGTGTAAAGCCTGGGGTGCCTAATGAGTG
AGCTAACTCACATTAATTGCGTTGCGCTCACTGCCCGCTTTCCAGTCGGGAAACCTGTCGTGCCAGCTGC
ATTAATGAATCGGCCAACGCGCGGGGAGAGGCGGTTTGCGTATTGGGCGCTCTTCCGCTTCCTCGCTCAC
TGACTCGCTGCGCTCGGTCGTTCGGCTGCGGCGAGCGGTATCAGCTCACTCAAAGGCGGTAATACGGTTA
TCCACAGAATCAGGGGATAACGCAGGAAAGAACATGTGAGCAAAAGGCCAGCAAAAGGCCAGGAACCGTA
AAAAGGCCGCGTTGCTGGCGTTTTTCCATAGGCTCCGCCCCCCTGACGAGCATCACAAAAATCGACGCTC
AAGTCAGAGGTGGCGAAACCCGACAGGACTATAAAGATACCAGGCGTTTCCCCCTGGAAGCTCCCTCGTG
CGCTCTCCTGTTCCGACCCTGCCGCTTACCGGATACCTGTCCGCCTTTCTCCCTTCGGGAAGCGTGGCGC
TTTCTCAATGCTCACGCTGTAGGTATCTCAGTTCGGTGTAGGTCGTTCGCTCCAAGCTGGGCTGTGTGCA
CGAACCCCCCGTTCAGCCCGACCGCTGCGCCTTATCCGGTAACTATCGTCTTGAGTCCAACCCGGTAAGA
CACGACTTATCGCCACTGGCAGCAGCCACTGGTAACAGGATTAGCAGAGCGAGGTATGTAGGCGGTGCTA
CAGAGTTCTTGAAGTGGTGGCCTAACTACGGCTACACTAGAAGGACAGTATTTGGTATCTGCGCTCTGCT
GAAGCCAGTTACCTTCGGAAAAAGAGTTGGTAGCTCTTGATCCGGCAAACAAACCACCGCTGGTAGCGGT
GGTTTTTTTGTTTGCAAGCAGCAGATTACGCGCAGAAAAAAAGGATCTCAAGAAGATCCTTTGATCTTTT
CTACGGGGTCTGACGCTCAGTGGAACGAAAACTCACGTTAAGGGATTTTGGTCATGAGATTATCAAAAAG
GATCTTCACCTAGATCCTTTTAAATTAAAAATGAAGTTTTAAATCAATCTAAAGTATATATGAGTAAACT
TGGTCTGACAGTTACCAATGCTTAATCAGTGAGGCACCTATCTCAGCGATCTGTCTATTTCGTTCATCCA
TAGTTGCCTGACTCCCCGTCGTGTAGATAACTACGATACGGGAGGGCTTACCATCTGGCCCCAGTGCTGC
AATGATACCGCGAGACCCACGCTCACCGGCTCCAGATTTATCAGCAATAAACCAGCCAGCCGGAAGGGCC
GAGCGCAGAAGTGGTCCTGCAACTTTATCCGCCTCCATCCAGTCTATTAATTGTTGCCGGGAAGCTAGAG
TAAGTAGTTCGCCAGTTAATAGTTTGCGCAACGTTGTTGCCATTGCTACAGGCATCGTGGTGTCACGCTC
GTCGTTTGGTATGGCTTCATTCAGCTCCGGTTCCCAACGATCAAGGCGAGTTACATGATCCCCCATGTTG
TGCAAAAAAGCGGTTAGCTCCTTCGGTCCTCCGATCGTTGTCAGAAGTAAGTTGGCCGCAGTGTTATCAC
TCATGGTTATGGCAGCACTGCATAATTCTCTTACTGTCATGCCATCCGTAAGATGCTTTTCTGTGACTGG
TGAGTACTCAACCAAGTCATTCTGAGAATAGTGTATGCGGCGACCGAGTTGCTCTTGCCCGGCGTCAATA
CGGGATAATACCGCGCCACATAGCAGAACTTTAAAAGTGCTCATCATTGGAAAACGTTCTTCGGGGCGAA
AACTCTCAAGGATCTTACCGCTGTTGAGATCCAGTTCGATGTAACCCACTCGTGCACCCAACTGATCTTC
AGCATCTTTTACTTTCACCAGCGTTTCTGGGTGAGCAAAAACAGGAAGGCAAAATGCCGCAAAAAAGGGA
ATAAGGGCGACACGGAAATGTTGAATACTCATACTCTTCCTTTTTCAATATTATTGAAGCATTTATCAGG
GTTATTGTCTCATGAGCGGATACATATTTGAATGTATTTTAGAAAAATAAACAAATAGGGGTTCCGCGCA
CATTTCCCCGAAAAGTGCCACCTGACGTCGACGGATCGGGAGATCTCCCGATCCCCTATGGTGCACTCTC
AGTACAATCTGCTCTGATGCCGCATAGTTAAGCCAGTATCTGCTCCCTGCTTGTGTGTTGGAGGTCGCTG
AGTAGTGCGCGAGCAAAATTTAAGCTACAACAAGGCAAGGCTTGACCGACAATTGCATGAAGAATCTGCT
TAGGGTTAGGCGTTTTGCGCTGCTTCGCGATGTACGGGCCAGATATACGCGTTGACATTGATTATTGACT
AGTTATTAATAGTAATCAATTACGGGGTCATTAGTTCATAGCCCATATATGGAGTTCCGCGTTACATAAC
TTACGGTAAATGGCCCGCCTGGCTGACCGCCCAACGACCCCCGCCCATTGACGTCAATAATGACGTATGT
TCCCATAGTAACGCCAATAGGGACTTTCCATTGACGTCAATGGGTGGAGTATTTACGGTAAACTGCCCAC
TTGGCAGTACATCAAGTGTATCATATGCCAAGTACGCCCCCTATTGACGTCAATGACGGTAAATGGCCCG
CCTGGCATTATGCCCAGTACATGACCTTATGGGACTTTCCTACTTGGCAGTACATCTACGTATTAGTCAT
CGCTATTACCATGGTGATGCGGTTTTGGCAGTACATCAATGGGCGTGGATAGCGGTTTGACTCACGGGGA
TTTCCAAGTCTCCACCCCATTGACGTCAATGGGAGTTTGTTTTGGCACCAAAATCAACGGGACTTTCCAA
AATGTCGTAACAACTCCGCCCCATTGACGCAAATGGGCGGTAGGCGTGTACGGTGGGAGGTCTATATAAG
CAGCGCGTTTTGCCTGTACTGGGTCTCTCTGGTTAGACCAGATCTGAGCCTGGGAGCTCTCTGGCTAACT
AGGGAACCCACTGCTTAAGCCTCAATAAAGCTTGCCTTGAGTGCTTCAAGTAGTGTGTGCCCGTCTGTTG
TGTGACTCTGGTAACTAGAGATCCCTCAGACCCTTTTAGTCAGTGTGGAAAATCTCTAGCAGTGGCGCCC
GAACAGGGACTTGAAAGCGAAAGGGAAACCAGAGGAGCTCTCTCGACGCAGGACTCGGCTTGCTGAAGCG
CGCACGGCAAGAGGCGAGGGGCGGCGACTGGTGAGTACGCCAAAAATTTTGACTAGCGGAGGCTAGAAGG
AGAGAGATGGGTGCGAGAGCGTCAGTATTAAGCGGGGGAGAATTAGATCGCGATGGGAAAAAATTCGGTT
AAGGCCAGGGGGAAAGAAAAAATATAAATTAAAACATATAGTATGGGCAAGCAGGGAGCTAGAACGATTC
GCAGTTAATCCTGGCCTGTTAGAAACATCAGAAGGCTGTAGACAAATACTGGGACAGCTACAACCATCCC
TTCAGACAGGATCAGAAGAACTTAGATCATTATATAATACAGTAGCAACCCTCTATTGTGTGCATCAAAG
GATAGAGATAAAAGACACCAAGGAAGCTTTAGACAAGATAGAGGAAGAGCAAAACAAAAGTAAGACCACC
GCACAGCAAGCGGCCGCTGATCTTCAGACCTGGAGGAGGAGATATGAGGGACAATTGGAGAAGTGAATTA
TATAAATATAAAGTAGTAAAAATTGAACCATTAGGAGTAGCACCCACCAAGGCAAAGAGAAGAGTGGTGC
AGAGAGAAAAAAGAGCAGTGGGAATAGGAGCTTTGTTCCTTGGGTTCTTGGGAGCAGCAGGAAGCACTAT
GGGCGCAGCGTCAATGACGCTGACGGTACAGGCCAGACAATTATTGTCTGGTATAGTGCAGCAGCAGAAC
AATTTGCTGAGGGCTATTGAGGCGCAACAGCATCTGTTGCAACTCACAGTCTGGGGCATCAAGCAGCTCC
AGGCAAGAATCCTGGCTGTGGAAAGATACCTAAAGGATCAACAGCTCCTGGGGATTTGGGGTTGCTCTGG
AAAACTCATTTGCACCACTGCTGTGCCTTGGAATGCTAGTTGGAGTAATAAATCTCTGGAACAGATTTGG
AATCACACGACCTGGATGGAGTGGGACAGAGAAATTAACAATTACACAAGCTTAATACACTCCTTTAATT
GAAGAATCGCAAAACCAGCAAGAAAAGAATGAACAAGAATTATTGGAATTAGATAAATGGGCAAGTTTGT
GGAATTGGTTTAACATAACAAATTGGCTGTGGTATATAAAATTATTCATAATGATAGTAGGAGGCTTGGT
AGGTTTAAGAATAGTTTTTGCTGTACTTTCTATAGTGAATAGAGTTAGGCAGGGATATTCACCATTATCG
TTTCAGACCCACCTCCCAACCCCGAGGGGACCCGACAGGCCCGAAGGAATAGAAGAAGAAGGTGGAGAGA
GAGACAGAGACAGATCCATTCGATTAGTGAACGGATCGGCACTGCGTGCGCCAATTCTGCAGACAAATGG
CAGTATTCATCCACAATTTTAAAAGAAAAGGGGGGATTGGGGGGTACAGTGCAGGGGAAAGAATAGTAGA
CATAATAGCAACAGACATACAAACTAAAGAATTACAAAAACAAATTACAAAAATTCAAAATTTTCGGGTT
TATTACAGGGACAGCAGAGATCCAGTTTGGTTAATTAAGACTAGTTATTAATAGTAATCAATTACGGGGT
CATTAGTTCATAGCCCATATATGGAGTTCCGCGTTACATAACTTACGGTAAATGGCCCGCCTGGCTGACC
GCCCAACGACCCCCGCCCATTGACGTCAATAATGACGTATGTTCCCATAGTAACGCCAATAGGGACTTTC
CATTGACGTCAATGGGTGGACTATTTACGGTAAACTGCCCACTTGGCAGTACATCAAGTGTATCATATGC
CAAGTACGCCCCCTATTGACGTCAATGACGGTAAATGGCCCGCCTGGCATTATGCCCAGTACATGACCTT
ATGGGACTTTCCTACTTGGCAGTACATCTACGTATTAGTCATCGCTATTACCATGGGTCGAGGTGAGCCC
CACGTTCTGCTTCACTCTCCCCATCTCCCCCCCCTCCCCACCCCCAATTTTGTATTTATTTATTTTTTAA
TTATTTTGTGCAGCGATGGGGGCGGGGGGGGGGGGGGCGCGCGCCAGGCGGGGCGGGGCGGGGCGAGGGG
CGGGGCGGGGCGAGGCGGAGAGGTGCGGCGGCAGCCAATCAGAGCGGCGCGCTCCGAAAGTTTCCTTTTA
TGGCGAGGCGGCGGCGGCGGCGGCCCTATAAAAAGCGAAGCGCGCGGCGGGCGGGAGTCGCTGCGTTGCC
TTCGCCCCGTGCCCCGCTCCGCGCCGCCTCGCGCCGCCCGCCCCGGCTCTGACTGACCGCGTTACTCCCA
CAGGTGAGCGGGCGGGACGGCCCTTCTCCTCCGGGCTGTAATTAGCGCTTGGTTTAATGACGGCTCGTTT
CTTTTCTGTGGCTGCGTGAAAGCCTTAAAGGGCTCCGGGAGGGCCCTTTGTGCGGGGGGGAGCGGCTCGG
GGGGTGCGTGCGTGTGTGTGTGCGTGGGGAGCGCCGCGTGCGGCCCGCGCTGCCCGGCGGCTGTGAGCGC
TGCGGGCGCGGCGCGGGGCTTTGTGCGCTCCGCGTGTGCGCGAGGGGAGCGCGGCCGGGGGCGGTGCCCC
GCGGTGCGGGGGGGCTGCGAGGGGAACAAAGGCTGCGTGCGGGGTGTGTGCGTGGGGGGGTGAGCAGGGG
GTGTGGGCGCGGCGGTCGGGCTGTAACCCCCCCCTGCACCCCCCTCCCCGAGTTGCTGAGCACGGCCCGG
CTTCGGGTGCGGGGCTCCGTGCGGGGCGTGGCGCGGGGCTCGCCGTGCCGGGCGGGGGGTGGCGGCAGGT
GGGGGTGCCGGGCGGGGCGGGGCCGCCTCGGGCCGGGGAGGGCTCGGGGGAGGGGCGCGGCGGCCCCGGA
GCGCCGGCGGCTGTCGAGGCGCGGCGAGCCGCAGCCATTGCCTTTTATGGTAATCGTGCGAGAGGGCGCA
GGGACTTCCTTTGTCCCAAATCTGGCGGAGCCGAAATCTGGGAGGCGCCGCCGCACCCCCTCTAGCGGGC
GCGGGCGAAGCGGTGCGGCGCCGGCAGGAAGGAAATGGGCGGGGAGGGCCTTCGTGCGTCGCCGCGCCGC
CGTCCCCTTCTCCATCTCCAGCCTCGGGGCTGCCGCAGGGGGACGGCTGCCTTCGGGGGGGACGGGGCAG
GGCGGGGTTCGGCTTCTGGCGTGTGACCGGCGGCTCTAGAGCCTCTGCTAACCATGTTCATGCCTTCTTC
TTTTTCCTACAGCTCCTGGGCAACGTGCTGGTTATTGTGCTGTCTCATCATTTTGGCAAAGGATCCGCCG
CCACCATGGAAGACGCCAAAAACATAAAGAAAGGCCCGGCGCCATTCTATCCTCTAGAGGATGGAACCGC
TGGAGAGCAACTGCATAAGGCTATGAAGAGATACGCCCTGGTTCCTGGAACAATTGCTTTTACAGATGCA
CATATCGAGGTGAACATCACGTACGCGGAATACTTCGAAATGTCCGTTCGGTTGGCAGAAGCTATGAAAC
GATATGGGCTGAATACAAATCACAGAATCGTCGTATGCAGTGAAAACTCTCTTCAATTCTTTATGCCGGT
GTTGGGCGCGTTATTTATCGGAGTTGCAGTTGCGCCCGCGAACGACATTTATAATGAACGTGAATTGCTC
AACAGTATGAACATTTCGCAGCCTACCGTAGTGTTTGTTTCCAAAAAGGGGTTGCAAAAAATTTTGAACG
TGCAAAAAAAATTACCAATAATCCAGAAAATTATTATCATGGATTCTAAAACGGATTACCAGGGATTTCA
GTCGATGTACACGTTCGTCACATCTCATCTACCTCCCGGTTTTAATGAATACGATTTTGTACCAGAGTCC
TTTGATCGTGACAAAACAATTGCACTGATAATGAATTCCTCTGGATCTACTGGGTTACCTAAGGGTGTGG
CCCTTCCGCATAGAACTGCCTGCGTCAGATTCTCGCATGCCAGAGATCCTATTTTTGGCAATCAAATCAT
TCCGGATACTGCGATTTTAAGTGTTGTTCCATTCCATCACGGTTTTGGAATGTTTACTACACTCGGATAT
TTGATATGTGGATTTCGAGTCGTCTTAATGTATAGATTTGAAGAAGAGCTGTTTTTACGATCCCTTCAGG
ATTACAAAATTCAAAGTGCGTTGCTAGTACCAACCCTATTTTCATTCTTCGCCAAAAGCACTCTGATTGA
CAAATACGATTTATCTAATTTACACGAAATTGCTTCTGGGGGCGCACCTCTTTCGAAAGAAGTCGGGGAA
GCGGTTGCAAAACGCTTCCATCTTCCAGGGATACGACAAGGATATGGGCTCACTGAGACTACATCAGCTA
TTCTGATTACACCCGAGGGGGATGATAAACCGGGCGCGGTCGGTAAAGTTGTTCCATTTTTTGAAGCGAA
GGTTGTGGATCTGGATACCGGGAAAACGCTGGGCGTTAATCAGAGAGGCGAATTATGTGTCAGAGGACCT
ATGATTATGTCCGGTTATGTAAACAATCCGGAAGCGACCAACGCCTTGATTGACAAGGATGGATGGCTAC
ATTCTGGAGACATAGCTTACTGGGACGAAGACGAACACTTCTTCATAGTTGACCGCTTGAAGTCTTTAAT
TAAATACAAAGGATATCAGGTGGCCCCCGCTGAATTGGAATCGATATTGTTACAACACCCCAACATCTTC
GACGCGGGCGTGGCAGGTCTTCCCGACGATGACGCCGGTGAACTTCCCGCCGCCGTTGTTGTTTTGGAGC
ACGGAAAGACGATGACGGAAAAAGAGATCGTGGATTACGTCGCCAGTCAAGTAACAACCGCGAAAAAGTT
GCGCGGAGGAGTTGTGTTTGTGGACGAAGTACCGAAAGGTCTTACCGGAAAACTCGACGCAAGAAAAATC
AGAGAGATCCTCATAAAGGCCAAGAAGGGCGGAAAGTCCAAATTGTAAGCTAGCGTTAACTCTAGAGATC
CGCGGCCGCATCGATTCGACCCTGTGGAATGTGTGTCAGTTAGGGTGTGGAAAGTCCCCAGGCTCCCCAG
CAGGCAGAAGTATGCAAAGCATGCATCTCAATTAGTCAGCAACCAGGTGTGGAAAGTCCCCAGGCTCCCC
AGCAGGCAGAAGTATGCAAAGCATGCATCTCAATTAGTCAGCAACCATAGTCCCGCCCCTAACTCCGCCC
ATCCCGCCCCTAACTCCGCCCAGTTCCGCCCATTCTCCGCCCCATGGCTGACTAATTTTTTTTATTTATG
CAGAGGCCGAGGCCGCCTCGGCCTCTGAGCTATTCCAGAAGTAGTGAGGAGGCTTTTTTGGAGGCCTAGG
CTTTTGCAAAAAGCTTACCATGACCGAGTACAAGCCCACGGTGCGCCTCGCCACCCGCGACGACGTCCCC
AGGGCCGTACGCACCCTCGCCGCCGCGTTCGCCGACTACCCCGCCACGCGCCACACCGTCGATCCGGACC
GCCACATCGAGCGGGTCACCGAGCTGCAAGAACTCTTCCTCACGCGCGTCGGGCTCGACATCGGCAAGGT
GTGGGTCGCGGACGACGGCGCCGCGGTGGCGGTCTGGACCACGCCGGAGAGCGTCGAAGCGGGGGCGGTG
TTCGCCGAGATCGGCCCGCGCATGGCCGAGTTGAGCGGTTCCCGGCTGGCCGCGCAGCAACAGATGGAAG
GCCTCCTGGCGCCGCACCGGCCCAAGGAGCCCGCGTGGTTCCTGGCCACCGTCGGCGTCTCGCCCGACCA
CCAGGGCAAGGGTCTGGGCAGCGCCGTCGTGCTCCCCGGAGTGGAGGCGGCCGAGCGCGCCGGGGTGCCC
GCCTTCCTGGAGACCTCCGCGCCCCGCAACCTCCCCTTCTACGAGCGGCTCGGCTTCACCGTCACCGCCG
ACGTCGAGGTGCCCGAAGGACCGCGCACCTGGTGCATGACCCGCAAGCCCGGTGCCTGACGCCCGCCCCA
CGACCCGCAGCGCCCGACCGAAAGGAGCGCACGACCCCATGCATCGATTAGTCCAATTTGTTAAAGACAG
GATAACCTCGAGGGCGCGCCGAATTCGATATCAAGCTTATCGATAATCAACCTCTGGATTACAAAATTTG
TGAAAGATTGACTGGTATTCTTAACTATGTTGCTCCTTTTACGCTATGTGGATACGCTGCTTTAATGCCT
TTGTATCATGCTATTGCTTCCCGTATGGCTTTCATTTTCTCCTCCTTGTATAAATCCTGGTTGCTGTCTC
TTTATGAGGAGTTGTGGCCCGTTGTCAGGCAACGTGGCGTGGTGTGCACTGTGTTTGCTGACGCAACCCC
CACTGGTTGGGGCATTGCCACCACCTGTCAGCTCCTTTCCGGGACTTTCGCTTTCCCCCTCCCTATTGCC
ACGGCGGAACTCATCGCCGCCTGCCTTGCCCGCTGCTGGACAGGGGCTCGGCTGTTGGGCACTGACAATT
CCGTGGTGTTGTCGGGGAAATCATCGTCCTTTCCTTGGCTGCTCGCCTGTGTTGCCACCTGGATTCTGCG
CGGGACGTCCTTCTGCTACGTCCCTTCGGCCCTCAATCCAGCGGACCTTCCTTCCCGCGGCCTGCTGCCG
GCTCTGCGGCCTCTTCCGCGTCTTCGCCTTCGCCCTCAGACGAGTCGGATCTCCCTTTGGGCCGCCTCCC
CGCATCGATACCGTCGACCTCGAGACCTAGAAAAACATGGAGCAATCACAAGTAGCAATACAGCAGCTAC
CAATGCTGATTGTGCCTGGCTAGAAGCACAAGAGGAGGAGGAGGTGGGTTTTCCAGTCACACCTCAGGTA
CCTTTAAGACCAATGACTTACAAGGCAGCTGTAGATCTTAGCCACTTTTTAAAAGAAAAGGGGGGACTGG
AAGGGCTAATTCACTCCCAACGAAGACAAGATATCCTTGATCTGTGGATCTACCACACACAAGGCTACTT
CCCTGATTGGCAGAACTACACACCAGGGCCAGGGATCAGATATCCACTGACCTTTGGATGGTGCTACAAG
CTAGTACCAGTTGAGCAAGAGAAGGTAGAAGAAGCCAATGAAGGAGAGAACACCCGCTTGTTACACCCTG
TGAGCCTGCATGGGATGGATGACCCGGAGAGAGAAGTATTAGAGTGGAGGTTTGACAGCCGCCTAGCATT
TCATCACATGGCCCGAGAGCTGCATCCGGACTGTACTGGGTCTCTCTGGTTAGACCAGATCTGAGCCTGG
GAGCTCTCTGGCTAACTAGGGAACCCACTGCTTAAGCCTCAATAAAGCTTGCCTTGAGTGCTTCAAGTAG
TGTGTGCCCGTCTGTTGTGTGACTCTGGTAACTAGAGATCCCTCAGACCCTTTTAGTCAGTGTGGAAAAT
CTCTAGCAGGGCCCGTTTAAACCCGCTGATCAGCCTCGACTGTGCCTTCTAGTTGCCAGCCATCTGTTGT
TTGCCCCTCCCCCGTGCCTTCCTTGACCCTGGAAGGTGCCACTCCCACTGTCCTTTCCTAATAAAATGAG
GAAATTGCATCGCATTGTCTGAGTAGGTGTCATTCTATTCTGGGGGGTGGGGTGGGGCAGGACAGCAAGG
GGGAGGATTGGGAAGACAATAGCAGGCATGCTGGGGATGCGGTGGGCTCTATGGCTTCTGAGGCGGAAAG
AACCAGCTGGGGCTCTAGGGGGTATCCCC
[123 nt withheld, positions 12116-12238]
CGCCGGCTTTCCCGTC
[74 nt withheld, positions 12255-12328]
A
[49 nt withheld, positions 12330-12378]
CCTTTGACGTTGGAGTCC
