>Addgene plasmid #67501 | pF CAG luc puro | addgene partial sequence | sequence record 120081 | pLEXmLIC-Fwd 5'-TAGAGCCTCTGCTAACCATGTTCATGCC-3'
CAGCTCCTGGGCAACGTGCTGGTTATTGTGCTGTCTCATCATTTTGGCAAAGGATCCGCCGCCACCATGG
AAGACGCCAAAAACATAAAGAAAGGCCCGGCGCCATTCTATCCTCTAGAGGATGGAACCGCTGGAGAGCA
ACTGCATAAGGCTATGAAGAGATACGCCCTGGTTCCTGGAACAATTGCTTTTACAGATGCACATATCGAG
GTGAACATCACGTACGCGGAATACTTCGAAATGTCCGTTCGGTTGGCAGAAGCTATGAAACGATATGGGC
TGAATACAAATCACAGAATCGTCGTATGCAGTGAAAACTCTCTTCAATTCTTTATGCCGGTGTTGGGCGC
GTTATTTATCGGAGTTGCAGTTGCGCCCGCGAACGACATTTATAATGAACGTGAATTGCTCAACAGTATG
AACATTTCGCAGCCTACCGTAGTGTTTGTTTCCAAAAAGGGGTTGCAAAAAATTTTGAACGTGCAAAAAA
AATTACCAATAATCCAGAAAATTATTATCATGGATTCTAAAACGGATTACCAGGGATTTCAGTCGATGTA
CACGTTCGTCACATCTCATCTACCTCCCGGTTTTAATGAATACGATTTTGTACCAGAGTCCTTTGATCGT
GACAAAACAATTGCACTGATAATGAATTCCTCTGGATCTACTGGGTTACCTAAGGGTGTGGCCCTTCCGC
