>Addgene plasmid #67501 | pF CAG luc puro | addgene partial sequence | sequence record 120083 | Luc-F 5'-CAGTCAAGTAACAACCGCGA-3'
TGTGTTTGTGGACGAAGTACCGAAAGGTCTTACCGGAAAACTCGACGCAAGAAAAATCAGAGAGATCCTC
ATAAAGGCCAAGAAGGGCGGAAAGTCCAAATTGTAAGCTAGCGTTAACTCTAGAGATCCGCGGCCGCATC
GATTCGACCCTGTGGAATGTGTGTCAGTTAGGGTGTGGAAAGTCCCCAGGCTCCCCAGCAGGCAGAAGTA
TGCAAAGCATGCATCTCAATTAGTCAGCAACCAGGTGTGGAAAGTCCCCAGGCTCCCCAGCAGGCAGAAG
TATGCAAAGCATGCATCTCAATTAGTCAGCAACCATAGTCCCGCCCCTAACTCCGCCCATCCCGCCCCTA
ACTCCGCCCAGTTCCGCCCATTCTCCGCCCCATGGCTGACTAATTTTTTTTATTTATGCAGAGGCCGAGG
CCGCCTCGGCCTCTGAGCTATTCCAGAAGTAGTGAGGAGGCTTTTTTGGAGGCCTAGGCTTTTGCAAAAA
GCTTACCATGACCGAGTACAAGCCCACGGTGCGCCTCGCCACCCGCGACGACGTCCCCAGGGCCGTACGC
ACCCTCGCCGCCGCGTTCGCCGACTACCCCGCCACGCGCCACACCGTCGATCCGGACCGCCACATCGAGC
GGGTCACCGAGCTGCAAGAACTCTTCCTCACGCGC
